LOCUS       Exported 7303 bp ds-DNA circular SYN 13-MAY-2021
DEFINITION  Expression of AuroraA kinase biosensor under CMV promoter.
ACCESSION   .
VERSION     .
KEYWORDS    pCMV superYFP-AURKA-mTurq2
SOURCE      synthetic DNA construct
  ORGANISM  synthetic DNA construct
REFERENCE   1 (bases 1 to 7303)
  AUTHORS   Bertolin G, Bulteau AL, Alves-Guerra MC, Burel A, Lavault MT, Gavard
            O, Le Bras S, Gagne JP, Poirier GG, Le Borgne R, Prigent C, Tramier
            M
  TITLE     Aurora kinase A localises to mitochondria to control organelle
            dynamics and energy production.
  JOURNAL   Elife. 2018 Aug 2;7. pii: 38111. doi: 10.7554/eLife.38111.
  PUBMED    30070631
REFERENCE   2 (bases 1 to 7303)
  AUTHORS   .
  TITLE     Direct Submission
  JOURNAL   Exported May 13, 2021 from SnapGene Server 1.1.58
            http://www.snapgene.com
FEATURES             Location/Qualifiers
     source          1..7303
                     /organism="synthetic DNA construct"
                     /mol_type="other DNA"
     promoter        1..204
                     /label=CMV promoter
                     /note="human cytomegalovirus (CMV) immediate early
                     promoter"
     primer_bind     155..175
                     /label=CMV-F
                     /note="Human CMV immediate early promoter, forward primer"
     CDS             282..941
                     /codon_start=1
                     /product="tetrameric yellow fluorescent protein from
                     Branchiostoma lanceolatum, also known as blFP-Y3"
                     /label=LanYFP
                     /translation="MASLPATHELHIFGSFNGVDFDMVGRGTGNPNDGYEELNLKSTKG
                     DLQFSPWILVPQIGYGFHQYLPFPDGMSPFQAAMKDGSGYQVHRTMQFEDGASLTSNYR
                     YTYEGSHIKGEFQVKGTGFPADGPVMTNSLTAADWCVTKMLYPNDKTIISTFDWTYTTG
                     NGKRYQSTARTTYTFAKPMAANILKNQPMFVFRKTELKHSKTELNFKEWQKAFTDVM"
     CDS             993..1652
                     /codon_start=1
                     /product="tetrameric yellow fluorescent protein from
                     Branchiostoma lanceolatum, also known as blFP-Y3"
                     /label=LanYFP
                     /translation="MASLPATHELHIFGSFNGVDFDMVGRGTGNPNDGYEELNLKSTKG
                     DLQFSPWILVPQIGYGFHQYLPFPDGMSPFQAAMKDGSGYQVHRTMQFEDGASLTSNYR
                     YTYEGSHIKGEFQVKGTGFPADGPVMTNSLTAADWCVTKMLYPNDKTIISTFDWTYTTG
                     NGKRYQSTARTTYTFAKPMAANILKNQPMFVFRKTELKHSKTELNFKEWQKAFTDVM"
     CDS             2589..2600
                     /codon_start=1
                     /product="Factor Xa recognition and cleavage site"
                     /label=Factor Xa site
                     /translation="IEGR"
     primer_bind     complement(2964..2985)
                     /label=EGFP-N
                     /note="EGFP, reverse primer"
     primer_bind     complement(3225..3244)
                     /label=EXFP-R
                     /note="For distinguishing EGFP variants, reverse primer"
     primer_bind     3572..3593
                     /label=EGFP-C
                     /note="EGFP, forward primer"
     polyA_signal    3727..3848
                     /label=SV40 poly(A) signal
                     /note="SV40 polyadenylation signal"
     primer_bind     complement(3764..3783)
                     /label=SV40pA-R
                     /note="SV40 polyA, reverse primer"
     primer_bind     3818..3837
                     /label=EBV-rev
                     /note="SV40 polyA terminator, reverse primer"
     rep_origin      complement(3855..4310)
                     /direction=LEFT
                     /label=f1 ori
                     /note="f1 bacteriophage origin of replication; arrow
                     indicates direction of (+) strand synthesis"
     primer_bind     complement(3992..4013)
                     /label=F1ori-F
                     /note="F1 origin, forward primer"
     primer_bind     4204..4223
                     /label=F1ori-R
                     /note="F1 origin, reverse primer"
     promoter        4337..4441
                     /gene="bla"
                     /label=AmpR promoter
     promoter        4443..4800
                     /label=SV40 promoter
                     /note="SV40 enhancer and early promoter"
     primer_bind     complement(4466..4486)
                     /label=pBABE 3'
                     /note="SV40 enhancer, reverse primer for pBABE vectors"
     rep_origin      4651..4786
                     /label=SV40 ori
                     /note="SV40 origin of replication"
     primer_bind     4713..4732
                     /label=SV40pro-F
                     /note="SV40 promoter/origin, forward primer"
     CDS             4835..5629
                     /codon_start=1
                     /gene="aph(3')-II (or nptII)"
                     /product="aminoglycoside phosphotransferase from Tn5"
                     /label=NeoR/KanR
                     /note="confers resistance to neomycin, kanamycin, and G418
                     (Geneticin(R))"
                     /translation="MIEQDGLHAGSPAAWVERLFGYDWAQQTIGCSDAAVFRLSAQGRP
                     VLFVKTDLSGALNELQDEAARLSWLATTGVPCAAVLDVVTEAGRDWLLLGEVPGQDLLS
                     SHLAPAEKVSIMADAMRRLHTLDPATCPFDHQAKHRIERARTRMEAGLVDQDDLDEEHQ
                     GLAPAELFARLKASMPDGEDLVVTHGDACLPNIMVENGRFSGFIDCGRLGVADRYQDIA
                     LATRDIAEELGGEWADRFLVLYGIAAPDSQRIAFYRLLDEFF"
     primer_bind     complement(4889..4908)
                     /label=Neo-R
                     /note="Neomycin resistance gene, reverse primer"
     primer_bind     5499..5518
                     /label=Neo-F
                     /note="Neomycin resistance gene, forward primer"
     primer_bind     complement(5817..5836)
                     /label=TK-pA-R
                     /note="Thymidine kinase polyA, reverse primer"
     polyA_signal    5861..5908
                     /label=HSV TK poly(A) signal
                     /note="herpes simplex virus thymidine kinase
                     polyadenylation signal (Cole and Stacy, 1985)"
     rep_origin      6237..6825
                     /direction=RIGHT
                     /label=ori
                     /note="high-copy-number ColE1/pMB1/pBR322/pUC origin of
                     replication"
     primer_bind     6726..6745
                     /label=pBR322ori-F
                     /note="pBR322 origin, forward primer"
     enhancer        7000..7303
                     /label=CMV enhancer
                     /note="human cytomegalovirus immediate early enhancer"
ORIGIN
        1 gtgatgcggt tttggcagta catcaatggg cgtggatagc ggtttgactc acggggattt
       61 ccaagtctcc accccattga cgtcaatggg agtttgtttt ggcaccaaaa tcaacgggac
      121 tttccaaaat gtcgtaacaa ctccgcccca ttgacgcaaa tgggcggtag gcgtgtacgg
      181 tgggaggtct atataagcag agctggttta gtgaaccgtc agatccgcta gcgctaccgg
      241 actcagatct cgagatggtc tccaaaggag aggaggataa catggcctct ctcccagcga
      301 cacatgagtt acacatcttt ggctccttca acggtgtgga ctttgacatg gtgggtcgtg
      361 gcaccggcaa tccaaatgat ggttatgagg agttaaacct gaagtccacc aagggtgacc
      421 tccagttctc cccctggatt ctggtccctc aaatcgggta tggattccat cagtacctgc
      481 ccttccccga cgggatgtcg cctttccagg ccgccatgaa agatggctcc ggataccaag
      541 tccatcgcac aatgcagttt gaagacggtg cctccctgac ttccaactac cgctacacct
      601 acgagggaag ccacatcaaa ggagagtttc aggtgaaggg gactggtttc cctgctgacg
      661 gtcctgtgat gaccaactcg ctgaccgctg cggactggtg cgtgaccaag atgctgtacc
      721 ccaacgacaa aaccatcatc agcacctttg actggactta caccactgga aatggcaagc
      781 gctaccagag cactgcgcgg accacctaca cctttgccaa gccaatggcg gccaacatcc
      841 tgaagaacca gccgatgttc gtgttccgta agacggaact caagcactcc aagaccgaac
      901 tcaacttcaa ggagtggcaa aaggcattta ccgatgtgat gtcgactggc actggttcta
      961 cgggctcggg ctcctcagga gaggaggata acatggcctc tctcccagcg acacatgagt
     1021 tacacatctt tggctccttc aacggtgtgg actttgacat ggtgggtcgt ggcaccggca
     1081 atccaaatga tggttatgag gagttaaacc tgaagtccac caagggtgac ctccagttct
     1141 ccccctggat tctggtccct caaatcgggt atggcttcca tcagtacctg cccttccccg
     1201 acgggatgtc gcctttccag gccgccatga aagatggctc cggataccaa gtccatcgca
     1261 caatgcagtt tgaagacggt gcctccctga cttccaacta ccgctacacc tacgagggaa
     1321 gccacatcaa aggagagttt caggtgaagg ggactggttt ccctgctgac ggtcctgtga
     1381 tgaccaactc gctgaccgct gcggactggt gcgtgaccaa gatgctgtac cccaacgaca
     1441 aaaccatcat cagcaccttt gactggactt acaccactgg aaatggcaag cgctaccaga
     1501 gcactgcgcg gaccacctac acctttgcca agccaatggc ggccaacatc ctgaagaacc
     1561 agccgatgtt cgtgttccgt aagacggaac tcaagcactc caagaccgaa ctcaacttca
     1621 aggagtggca aaaggcattt accgatgtga tgggcatgga cgagctgtac aagggaagct
     1681 tcgaattcat ggaccgatct aaagaaaact gcatttcagg acctgttaag gctacagctc
     1741 cagttggagg tccaaaacgt gttctcgtga ctcagcaatt tccttgtcag aatccattac
     1801 ctgtaaatag tggccaggct cagcgggtct tgtgtccttc aaattcttcc cagcgcattc
     1861 ctttgcaagc acaaaaactt gtctccagtc acaagccggt tcagaatcag aagcagaagc
     1921 aattgcaggc aaccagtgta cctcatcctg tctccaggcc actgaataac acccaaaaga
     1981 gcaagcagcc cctgccatcg gcacctgaaa ataatcctga ggaggaactg gcatcaaaac
     2041 agaaaaatga agaatcaaaa aagaggcagt gggctttgga agactttgaa attggtcgcc
     2101 ctctgggtaa aggaaagttt ggtaatgttt atttggcaag agaaaagcaa agcaagttta
     2161 ttctggctct taaagtgtta tttaaagctc agctggagaa agccggagtg gagcatcagc
     2221 tcagaagaga agtagaaata cagtcccacc ttcggcatcc taatattctt agactgtatg
     2281 gttatttcca tgatgctacc agagtctacc taattctgga atatgcacca cttggaacag
     2341 tttatagaga acttcagaaa ctttcaaagt ttgatgagca gagaactgct acttatataa
     2401 cagaattggc aaatgcacta tcatattgcc attcgaagag agttattcat agagacatta
     2461 agccagagaa cttacttctt ggatcagctg gagagcttaa aattgcagat tttgggtggt
     2521 cagtacatgc tccatcttcc aggaggacca ctctctgtgg caccctggac tacctgcccc
     2581 ctgaaatgat tgaaggtcgg atgcatgatg agaaggtgga tctctggagc cttggagttc
     2641 tttgctatga atttttagtt gggaagcctc cttttgaggc aaacacatac caagagacct
     2701 acaaaagaat atcacgggtt gagttcacat tccctgactt tgtaacagag ggagccaggg
     2761 acctcatttc aagactgttg aagcataatc ccagccagag gccaatgctc agagaagtac
     2821 ttgaacaccc ctggatcaca gcaaattcat caaaaccatc aaattgccaa aacaaagaat
     2881 cagctagcaa acagtctggg gatccgatgg cggccgcaat ggtgagcaag ggcgaggagc
     2941 tgttcaccgg ggtggtgccc atcctggtcg agctggacgg cgacgtaaac ggccacaagt
     3001 tcagcgtgtc cggcgagggc gagggcgatg ccacctacgg caagctgacc ctgaagttca
     3061 tctgcaccac cggcaagctg cccgtgccct ggcccaccct cgtgaccacc ctgtcctggg
     3121 gcgtgcagtg cttcgcccgc taccccgacc acatgaagca gcacgacttc ttcaagtccg
     3181 ccatgcccga aggctacgtc caggagcgca ccatcttctt caaggacgac ggcaactaca
     3241 agacccgcgc cgaggtgaag ttcgagggcg acaccctggt gaaccgcatc gagctgaagg
     3301 gcatcgactt caaggaggac ggcaacatcc tggggcacaa gctggagtac aactacttta
     3361 gcgacaacgt ctatatcacc gccgacaagc agaagaacgg catcaaggcc aacttcaaga
     3421 tccgccacaa catcgaggac ggcggcgtgc agctcgccga ccactaccag cagaacaccc
     3481 ccatcggcga cggccccgtg ctgctgcccg acaaccacta cctgagcacc cagtccaagc
     3541 tgagcaaaga ccccaacgag aagcgcgatc acatggtcct gctggagttc gtgaccgccg
     3601 cctaagcggc cgcgactcta gatcataatc agccatacca catttgtaga ggttttactt
     3661 gctttaaaaa acctcccaca cctccccctg aacctgaaac ataaaatgaa tgcaattgtt
     3721 gttgttaact tgtttattgc agcttataat ggttacaaat aaagcaatag catcacaaat
     3781 ttcacaaata aagcattttt ttcactgcat tctagttgtg gtttgtccaa actcatcaat
     3841 gtatcttaag gcgtaaattg taagcgttaa tattttgtta aaattcgcgt taaatttttg
     3901 ttaaatcagc tcatttttta accaataggc cgaaatcggc aaaatccctt ataaatcaaa
     3961 agaatagacc gagatagggt tgagtgttgt tccagtttgg aacaagagtc cactattaaa
     4021 gaacgtggac tccaacgtca aaggnnnnnn nnnnnnnnnn nnnnnnnnnn nnnnnnnnnn
     4081 nnnnnnnnnn nnntnnnnnn nnnnnnnnnn nnnnnnnnnn nnnnnnnnnn nnnnnnnnnn
     4141 nnnnnnnnnn nnnnnnnnnn nnnnnnnnnn nnnnnnnnnn nnnnngnnnn nnnnnnnnnn
     4201 nnnnnnnnnn nnnnnnnnnn nnnnnnnnnn nnnnnnnnnn nnnnnnnnnn nnnnnnnnnn
     4261 nnnnnnnnnn nnnnnnnnnn nnnnnnnnnn nnnnnnnnnn nnnnnnnnnn caggtggcac
     4321 ttttcgggga aatgtgcgcg gaacccctat ttgtttattt ttctaaatac attcaaatat
     4381 gtatccgctc atgagacaat aaccctgata aatgcttcaa taatattgaa aaaggaagag
     4441 tcctgaggcg gaaagaacca gctgtggaat gtgtgtcagt tagggtgtgg aaagtcccca
     4501 ggctccccag caggcagaag tatgcaaagc atgcatctca attagtcagc aaccaggtgt
     4561 ggaaagtccc caggctcccc agcaggcaga agtatgcaaa gcatgcatct caattagtca
     4621 gcaaccatag tcccgcccct aactccgccc atcccgcccc taactccgcc cagttccgcc
     4681 cattctccgc cccatggctg actaattttt tttatttatg cagaggccga ggccgcctcg
     4741 gcctctgagc tattccagaa gtagtgagga ggcttttttg gaggcctagg cttttgcaaa
     4801 gatcgatcaa gagacaggat gaggatcgtt tcgcatgatt gaacaagatg gattgcacgc
     4861 aggttctccg gccgcttggg tggagaggct attcggctat gactgggcac aacagacaat
     4921 cggctgctct gatgccgccg tgttccggct gtcagcgcag gggcgcccgg ttctttttgt
     4981 caagaccgac ctgtccggtg ccctgaatga actgcaagac gaggcagcgc ggctatcgtg
     5041 gctggccacg acgggcgttc cttgcgcagc tgtgctcgac gttgtcactg aagcgggaag
     5101 ggactggctg ctattgggcg aagtgccggg gcaggatctc ctgtcatctc accttgctcc
     5161 tgccgagaaa gtatccatca tggctgatgc aatgcggcgg ctgcatacgc ttgatccggc
     5221 tacctgccca ttcgaccacc aagcgaaaca tcgcatcgag cgagcacgta ctcggatgga
     5281 agccggtctt gtcgatcagg atgatctgga cgaagagcat caggggctcg cgccagccga
     5341 actgttcgcc aggctcaagg cgagcatgcc cgacggcgag gatctcgtcg tgacccatgg
     5401 cgatgcctgc ttgccgaata tcatggtgga aaatggccgc ttttctggat tcatcgactg
     5461 tggccggctg ggtgtggcgg accgctatca ggacatagcg ttggctaccc gtgatattgc
     5521 tgaagagctt ggcggcgaat gggctgaccg cttcctcgtg ctttacggta tcgccgctcc
     5581 cgattcgcag cgcatcgcct tctatcgcct tcttgacgag ttcttctgag cgggactctg
     5641 gggttcgaaa tgaccgacca agcgacgccc aacctgccat cacgagattt cgattccacc
     5701 gccgccttct atgaaaggtt gggcttcgga atcgttttcc gggacgccgg ctggatgatc
     5761 ctccagcgcg gggatctcat gctggagttc ttcgcccacc ctagggggag gctaactgaa
     5821 acacggaagg agacaatacc ggaaggaacc cgcgctatga cggcaataaa aagacagaat
     5881 aaaacgcacg gtgttgggtc gtttgttcat aaacgcgggg ttcggtccca gggctggcac
     5941 tctgtcgata ccccaccgag accccattgg ggccaatacg cccgcgtttc ttccttttcc
     6001 ccaccccacc ccccaagttc gggtgaaggc ccagggctcg cagccaacgt cggggcggca
     6061 ggccctgcca tagcctcagg ttactcatat atactttaga ttgatttaaa acttcatttt
     6121 taatttaaaa ggatctaggt gaagatcctt tttgataatc tcatgaccaa aatcccttaa
     6181 cgtgagtttt cgttccactg agcgtcagac cccgtagaaa agatcaaagg atcttcttga
     6241 gatccttttt ttctgcgcgt aatctgctgc ttgcaaacaa aaaaaccacc gctaccagcg
     6301 gtggtttgtt tgccggatca agagctacca actctttttc cgaaggtaac tggcttcagc
     6361 agagcgcaga taccaaatac tgttcttcta gtgtagccgt agttaggcca ccacttcaag
     6421 aactctgtag caccgcctac atacctcgct ctgctaatcc tgttaccagt ggctgctgcc
     6481 agtggcgata agtcgtgtct taccgggttg gactcaagac gatagttacc ggataaggcg
     6541 cagcggtcgg gctgaacggg gggttcgtgc acacagccca gcttggagcg aacgacctac
     6601 accgaactga gatacctaca gcgtgagcta tgagaaagcg ccacgcttcc cgaagggaga
     6661 aaggcggaca ggtatccggt aagcggcagg gtcggaacag gagagcgcac gagggagctt
     6721 ccagggggaa acgcctggta tctttatagt cctgtcgggt ttcgccacct ctgacttgag
     6781 cgtcgatttt tgtgatgctc gtcagggggg cggagcctat ggaaaaacgc cagcaacgcg
     6841 gcctttttac ggttcctggc cttttgctgg ccttttgctc acatgttctt tcctgcgtta
     6901 tcccctgatt ctgtggataa ccgtattacc gccatgcatt agttattaat agtaatcaat
     6961 tacggggtca ttagttcata gcccatatat ggagttccgc gttacataac ttacggtaaa
     7021 tggcccgcct ggctgaccgc ccaacgaccc ccgcccattg acgtcaataa tgacgtatgt
     7081 tcccatagta acgccaatag ggactttcca ttgacgtcaa tgggtggagt atttacggta
     7141 aactgcccac ttggcagtac atcaagtgta tcatatgcca agtacgcccc ctattgacgt
     7201 caatgacggt aaatggcccg cctggcatta tgcccagtac atgaccttat gggactttcc
     7261 tacttggcag tacatctacg tattagtcat cgctattacc atg
//
